Addgene plasmid #217883: p204-U6-Switch-ON
Purpose: (Empty Backbone) Retroviral Switch-ON vector for sgRNA expression; U6-BbsIx2-SWITCH-ON-scaffold; neoR
Depositing lab: Ulrich Elling. Depositing organization: Institut fuer Molekulare Biotechnologie (IMBA). Publication: CRISPR-Switch regulates sgRNA activity by Cre recombination for sequential editing of two loci. Chylinski K, Hubmann M, Hanna RE, Yanchus C, Michlits G, Uijttewaal ECH, Doench J, Schramek D, Elling U. Nat Commun. 2019 Nov 29;10(1):5454. doi: 10.1038/s41467-019-13403-y. PubMed 31784531.
Backbone
  Vector backbone: pQCXIX
  Backbone manufacturer: derivative of pQCXIX was a kind gift of J Zuber and T Hoffmann (Fellmann et al Cell Rep. 2013 Dec 26;5(6):1704-13)
  Vector type: Mammalian Expression, Retroviral, Cre/Lox, CRISPR
  Promoter: hU6
  Selectable markers: Neomycin (select with G418)
Growth in bacteria
  Bacterial resistance: Ampicillin, 100 μg/mL
  Growth temperature: 37°C
  Growth strain: NEB Stable
  Copy number: Low Copy
Gene/Insert
  Cloning method: Restriction Enzyme
  Sequencing primers: 5′ GCATATACGATACAAGGCTGTTAGAGAG
Terms and licenses: Academic/Nonprofit Terms; Industry Terms: Not Available to Industry
How to cite: p204-U6-Switch-ON was a gift from Ulrich Elling (Addgene plasmid # 217883 ; http://n2t.net/addgene:217883 ; RRID:Addgene_217883)
