[The description below was written by a language model from this plasmid's Addgene catalogue record and pLannotate feature annotations shown in this document.]
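Description:
p204-U6-Switch-ON is an empty-backbone, self-inactivating gammaretroviral vector derived from pQCXIX, built for Cre-regulated expression of Cas9 single guide RNAs in mammalian cells. In bacteria it is maintained through a ColE1/pBR322-type origin and selected with ampicillin via the β-lactamase gene; the catalogue entry lists it as low copy. The viral genome is transcribed in packaging cells from a hybrid CMV enhancer/promoter fused to a truncated 5' LTR, followed by the Ψ packaging signal and a truncated, start-codon-deficient gag segment that aids encapsidation. The 3' LTR carries a U3 deletion, so after integration the viral promoter is inactivated and expression depends on the internal promoters.

The payload is a human U6 RNA polymerase III promoter followed by two BbsI sites for restriction-based insertion of a guide (spacer) sequence, then the "Switch-ON" version of the S. pyogenes guide RNA scaffold. The annotation detects the scaffold as two separate fragments (tracrRNA and gRNA scaffold) and leaves an unannotated stretch after the U6 promoter, consistent with an interrupted scaffold. The lox sites implied by the Cre/Lox classification are not themselves annotated, and the exact architecture of the interruption is not stated in the record. According to the associated publication title, the system regulates sgRNA activity by Cre recombination, with this variant presumably inactive until Cre acts. Downstream, a mouse PGK promoter drives NeoR, allowing G418 selection of transduced cells. The vector is intended for cloning a guide of choice and using it for temporally controlled or sequential editing of two loci. Cas9 and Cre are not encoded here and must be supplied separately.
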