Features (pLannotate 1.2.2; 20 found; start..end, strand, type, name):
    473..577     -  promoter       AmpR promoter: bla
    763..1142    +  enhancer       CMV enhancer: human cytomegalovirus immediate early enhancer
   1143..1346    +  promoter       CMV promoter: human cytomegalovirus (CMV) immediate early promoter
   1347..1522    +  LTR            5' LTR (truncated): truncated long terminal repeat from Moloney murine sarcoma virus
   1644..1918    +  misc_feature   MESV Ψ (fragment): packaging signal of murine embryonic stem cell virus
   1985..2400    +  CDS            gag (truncated): truncated Moloney murine leukemia virus (MMLV) gag gene lacking the start codon
   2491..2694    +  promoter       U6 promoter (fragment): RNA polymerase III promoter for human U6 snRNA
   2855..2922    +  misc_RNA       tracrRNA (fragment): trans-activating CRISPR RNA for the Streptococcus pyogenes CRISPR/Cas9 system
   2929..2972    +  misc_RNA       gRNA scaffold (fragment): guide RNA scaffold for the Streptococcus pyogenes CRISPR/Cas9 system
   3117..3616    +  promoter       PGK promoter: mouse phosphoglycerate kinase 1 promoter
   3630..4433    +  CDS            NeoR/KanR: aminoglycoside phosphotransferase from Tn5; aph(3')-II (or nptII); confers resistance to neomycin, kanamycin, and G418 (Geneticin®)
   4455..4475    +  misc_feature   MCS (fragment): pBluescript multiple cloning site
   4493..4562    +  CDS            env (fragment): murine leukemia virus gPr80 envelope polyprotein precursor; env; proteolytically cleaved into gp70SU and p15TM subunits
   4604..5029    +  LTR            3' LTR (ΔU3): self-inactivating 3' long terminal repeat (LTR) from Moloney murine leukemia virus
   5098..5138    +  CDS            rop (fragment): Rop protein, which maintains plasmids at low copy number; rop
   5240..5278    +  misc_feature   bom (fragment): basis of mobility region from pBR322
   5295..5624    +  promoter       SV40 promoter: SV40 enhancer and early promoter
   5630..5731    +  misc_feature   bom (fragment): basis of mobility region from pBR322
   5917..6505    -  rep_origin     ori: high-copy-number ColE1/pMB1/pBR322/pUC origin of replication
   6676..472     -  CDS            AmpR (across the origin): β-lactamase; bla; confers resistance to ampicillin, carbenicillin, and related antibiotics
>Addgene plasmid #217883 | p204-U6-Switch-ON | addgene full sequence | sequence record 433896 | Addgene NGS Result
TTACATGATCCCCCATGTTGTGCAAAAAAGCGGTTAGCTCCTTCGGTCCTCCGATCGTTGTCAGAAGTAA
GTTGGCCGCAGTGTTATCACTCATGGTTATGGCAGCACTGCATAATTCTCTTACTGTCATGCCATCCGTA
AGATGCTTTTCTGTGACTGGTGAGTACTCAACCAAGTCATTCTGAGAATAGTGTATGCGGCGACCGAGTT
GCTCTTGCCCGGCGTCAACACGGGATAATACCGCGCCACATAGCAGAACTTTAAAAGTGCTCATCATTGG
AAAACGTTCTTCGGGGCGAAAACTCTCAAGGATCTTACCGCTGTTGAGATCCAGTTCGATGTAACCCACT
CGTGCACCCAACTGATCTTCAGCATCTTTTACTTTCACCAGCGTTTCTGGGTGAGCAAAAACAGGAAGGC
AAAATGCCGCAAAAAAGGGAATAAGGGCGACACGGAAATGTTGAATACTCATACTCTTCCTTTTTCAATA
TTATTGAAGCATTTATCAGGGTTATTGTCTCATGAGCGGATACATATTTGAATGTATTTAGAAAAATAAA
CAAATAGGGGTTCCGCGCACATTTCCCCGAAAAGTGCCACCTGACGTCTAAGAAACCATTATTATCATGA
CATTAACCTATAAAAATAGGCGTATCACGAGGCCCTTTCGTGTTCAAGAATTAGCTTGGCCATTGCATAC
GTTGTATCCATATCATAATATGTACATTTATATTGGCTCATGTCCAACATTACCGCCATGTTGACATTGA
TTATTGACTAGTTATTAATAGTAATCAATTACGGGGTCATTAGTTCATAGCCCATATATGGAGTTCCGCG
TTACATAACTTACGGTAAATGGCCCGCCTGGCTGACCGCCCAACGACCCCCGCCCATTGACGTCAATAAT
GACGTATGTTCCCATAGTAACGCCAATAGGGACTTTCCATTGACGTCAATGGGTGGAGTATTTACGGTAA
ACTGCCCACTTGGCAGTACATCAAGTGTATCATATGCCAAGTACGCCCCCTATTGACGTCAATGACGGTA
AATGGCCCGCCTGGCATTATGCCCAGTACATGACCTTATGGGACTTTCCTACTTGGCAGTACATCTACGT
ATTAGTCATCGCTATTACCATGGTGATGCGGTTTTGGCAGTACATCAATGGGCGTGGATAGCGGTTTGAC
TCACGGGGATTTCCAAGTCTCCACCCCATTGACGTCAATGGGAGTTTGTTTTGGCACCAAAATCAACGGG
ACTTTCCAAAATGTCGTAACAACTCCGCCCCATTGACGCAAATGGGCGGTAGGCGTGTACGGTGGGAGGT
CTATATAAGCAGAGCTCAATAAAAGAGCCCACAACCCCTCACTCGGCGCGCCAGTCCTCCGATAGACTGC
GTCGCCCGGGTACCCGTATTCCCAATAAAGCCTCTTGCTGTTTGCATCCGAATCGTGGTCTCGCTGTTCC
TTGGGAGGGTCTCCTCTGAGTGATTGACTACCCACGACGGGGGTCTTTCATTTGGGGGCTCGTCCGGGAT
TTGGAGACCCCTGCCCAGGGACCACCGACCCACCACCGGGAGGTAAGCTGGCCAGCAACTTATCTGTGTC
TGTCCGATTGTCTAGTGTCTATGTTTGATGTTATGCGCCTGCGTCTGTACTAGTTAGCTAACTAGCTCTG
TATCTGGCGGACCCGTGGTGGAACTGACGAGTTCTGAACACCCGGCCGCAACCCTGGGAGACGTCCCAGG
GACTTTGGGGGCCGTTTTTGTGGCCCGACCTGAGGAAGGGAGTCGATGTGGAATCCGACCCCGTCAGGAT
ATGTGGTTCTGGTAGGAGACGAGAACCTAAAACAGTTCCCGCCTCCGTCTGAATTTTTGCTTTCGGTTTG
GAACCGAAGCCGCGCGTCTTGTCTGCTGCAGCGCTGCAGCATCGTTCTGTGTTGTCTCTGTCTGACTGTG
TTTCTGTATTTGTCTGAAAATTAGGGCCAGACTGTTACCACTCCCTTAAGTTTGACCTTAGGTCACTGGA
AAGATGTCGAGCGGATCGCTCACAACCAGTCGGTAGATGTCAAGAAGAGACGTTGGTTACCTTCTGCTCT
GCAGAATGGCCAACCTTTAACGTCGGATGGCCGCGAGACGGCACCTTTAACCGAGACCTCATCACCCAGG
TTAAGATCAAGGTCTTTTCACCTGGCCCGCATGGACACCCAGACCAGGTCCCCTACATCGTGACCTGGGA
AGCCTTGGCTTTTGACCCCCCTCCCTGGGTCAAGCCCTTTGTACACCCTAAGCCTCCGCCTCCTCTTCCT
CCATCCGCCCCGTCTCTCCCCCTTGAACCTCCTCGTTCGACCCCGCCTCGATCCTCCCTTTATCCAGCCC
TCACTCCTTCTCTAGGCGCCGGAATTGAAGATCTCCGCGGTTAATTAAAATGATACGGCGACCACCGAGA
TCTGTCTTGATCTAGGAGCTACTCATCAACGGTCACATGTGAGGGCCTATTTCCCATGATTCCTTCATAT
TTGCATATACGATACAAGGCTGTTAGAGAGATAATTGGAATTAATTTGACTGTAAACACAAAGATATTAG
TACAAAATACGTGACGTAGAAAGTAATAATTTCTTGGGTAGTTTGCAGTTTTAAAATTATGTTTTAAAAT
GGACTATCATATGCTTACCGTAACTTGAAAGTATATAACTTCGTATACTTTATATTATACGAAGTTATTT
TTTTTTTTTGCGGCCGCCCAGAATTCTGGCCTGCAGGATAACTTCGTATACTTTATATTATACGAAGTTA
TGACGAAACACCGGGTCTTCGCTCGAGAGAAGACCTGTTTAAGAGCTATGCTGGAAACAGCATAGCAAGT
TTAAATAAGGCTAGTCCGTTATCAACTTGAAAAAGTGGCACCGAGTCGGTGCTTTTTTGTTTTAGAGCTA
GAAATAGCAAGTTAAAATAAGGCTAGTCCGTTTTTAGCGCGTGCGCCAATTCTGCAGACAAATGGCTCTA
GAGGTACCCGTTAAGATCGGAAGAGCACACGTCTGAACTCCAGTCACAAAATTATCTCGTATGCCGTCTT
ATGCTTGTTAATTAACAATTGACGCGTAATTCTACCGGGTAGGGGAGGCGCTTTTCCCAAGGCAGTCTGG
AGCATGCGCTTTAGCAGCCCCGCTGGGCACTTGGCGCTACACAAGTGGCCTCTGGCCTCGCACACATTCC
ACATCCACCGGTAGGCGCCAACCGGCTCCGTTCTTTGGTGGCCCCTTCGCGCCACCTTCTACTCCTCCCC
TAGTCAGGAAGTTCCCCCCCGCCCCGCAGCTCGCGTCGTGCAGGACGTGACAAATGGAAGTAGCACGTCT
CACTAGTCTCGTGCAGATGGACAGCACCGCTGAGCAATGGAAGCGGGTAGGCCTTTGGGGCAGCGGCCAA
TAGCAGCTTTGCTCCTTCGCTTTCTGGGCTCAGAGGCTGGGAAGGGGTGGGTCCGGGGGCGGGCTCAGGG
GCGGGCTCAGGGGCGGGGCGGGCGCCCGAAGGTCCTCCGGAGGCCCGGCATTCTGCACGCTTCAAAAGCG
CACGTCTGCCGCGCTGTTCTCCTCTTCCTCATCTCCGGGCCTTTCGACCTGCAGCCAATATGGGATCGGC
CATTGAACAAGATGGATTGCACGCAGGTTCTCCGGCCGCTTGGGTGGAGAGGCTATTCGGCTATGACTGG
GCACAACAGACAATCGGCTGCTCTGATGCCGCCGTGTTCCGGCTGTCAGCGCAGGGGCGCCCGGTTCTTT
TTGTCAAGACCGACCTGTCCGGTGCCCTGAATGAACTGCAGGACGAGGCAGCGCGGCTATCGTGGCTGGC
CACGACGGGCGTTCCTTGCGCAGCTGTGCTCGACGTTGTCACTGAAGCGGGAAGGGACTGGCTGCTATTG
GGCGAAGTGCCGGGGCAGGATCTCCTGTCATCTCACCTTGCTCCTGCCGAGAAAGTATCCATCATGGCTG
ATGCAATGCGGCGGCTGCATACGCTTGATCCGGCTACCTGCCCATTCGACCACCAAGCGAAACATCGCAT
CGAGCGAGCACGTACTCGGATGGAAGCCGGTCTTGTCGATCAGGATGATCTGGACGAAGAGCATCAGGGG
CTCGCGCCAGCCGAACTGTTCGCCAGGCTCAAGGCGCGCATGCCCGACGGCGAGGATCTCGTCGTGACCC
ATGGCGATGCCTGCTTGCCGAATATCATGGTGGAAAATGGCCGCTTTTCTGGATTCATCGACTGTGGCCG
GCTGGGTGTGGCGGACCGCTATCAGGACATAGCGTTGGCTACCCGTGATATTGCTGAAGAGCTTGGCGGC
GAATGGGCTGACCGCTTCCTCGTGCTTTACGGTATCGCCGCTCCCGATTCGCAGCGCATCGCCTTCTATC
GCCTTCTTGACGAGTTCTTCTGAGGGGATCCGTCGACCTGCAGCCAAGCTTATCGATACCGTCGAGATTT
AATTAAGATATCATCAGTGGTCCAGGCTCTAGTTTTGACTCAACAATATCACCAGCTGAAGCCTATAGAG
TACGAGCCATAGATAAAATAAAAGATTTTATTTAGTCTCCAGAAAAAGGGGGGAATGAAAGACCCCACCT
GTAGGTTTGGCAAGCTAGCTTAAGTAACGCCATTTTGCAAGGCATGGAAAAATACATAACTGAGAATAGA
GAAGTTCAGATCAAGGTCAGGAACAGATGGAACAGGGTCGACCCTAGAGAACCATCAGATGTTTCCAGGG
TGCCCCAAGGACCTGAAATGACCCTGTGCCTTATTTGAACTAACCAATCAGTTCGCTTCTCGCTTCTGTT
CGCGCGCTTCTGCTCCCCGAGCTCAATAAAAGAGCCCACAACCCCTCACTCGGGGCGCCAGTCCTCCGAT
TGACTGAGTCGCCCGGGTACCCGTGTATCCAATAAACCCTCTTGCAGTTGCATCCGACTTGTGGTCTCGC
TGTTCCTTGGGAGGGTCTCCTCTGAGTGATTGACTACCCGTCAGCGGGGGTCTTTCATTTGGGGGCTCGT
CCGGGATCGGGAGACCCCTGCCCAGGGACCACCGACCCACCACCGGGAGGTAAGCTGGCTGCCTCGCGCG
TTTCGGTGATGACGGTGAAAACCTCTGACACATGCAGCTCCCGGAGACGGTCACAGCTTGTCTGTAAGCG
GATGCCGGGAGCAGACAAGCCCGTCAGGGCGCGTCAGCGGGTGTTGGCGGGTGTCGGGGCGCAGCCATGA
CCCAGTCACGTAGCGATAGCGGAGTGTAGATCCGGCTGTGGAATGTGTGTCAGTTAGGGTGTGGAAAGTC
CCCAGGCTCCCCAGCAGGCAGAAGTATGCAAAGCATGCATCTCAATTAGTCAGCAACCAGGTGTGGAAAG
TCCCCAGGCTCCCCAGCAGGCAGAAGTATGCAAAGCATGCATCTCAATTAGTCAGCAACCATAGTCCCGC
CCCTAACTCCGCCCATCCCGCCCCTAACTCCGCCCAGTTCCGCCCATTCTCCGCCCCATGGCTGACTAAT
TTTTTTTATTTATGCAGAGGCCGAGGCCGCCTCGGCCTCTGAGCTATTCCAGAAGTAGTGAGGAGGCTTT
TTTGGAGGCCTAGGCTTTTGCAAAAAGCTTACTGGCTTAACTATGCGGCATCAGAGCAGATTGTACTGAG
AGTGCACCATATGCGGTGTGAAATACCGCACAGATGCGTAAGGAGAAAATACCGCATCAGGCGCTCTTCC
GCTTCCTCGCTCACTGACTCGCTGCGCTCGGTCGTTCGGCTGCGGCGAGCGGTATCAGCTCACTCAAAGG
CGGTAATACGGTTATCCACAGAATCAGGGGATAACGCAGGAAAGAACATGTGAGCAAAAGGCCAGCAAAA
GGCCAGGAACCGTAAAAAGGCCGCGTTGCTGGCGTTTTTCCATAGGCTCCGCCCCCCTGACGAGCATCAC
AAAAATCGACGCTCAAGTCAGAGGTGGCGAAACCCGACAGGACTATAAAGATACCAGGCGTTTCCCCCTG
GAAGCTCCCTCGTGCGCTCTCCTGTTCCGACCCTGCCGCTTACCGGATACCTGTCCGCCTTTCTCCCTTC
GGGAAGCGTGGCGCTTTCTCATAGCTCACGCTGTAGGTATCTCAGTTCGGTGTAGGTCGTTCGCTCCAAG
CTGGGCTGTGTGCACGAACCCCCCGTTCAGCCCGACCGCTGCGCCTTATCCGGTAACTATCGTCTTGAGT
CCAACCCGGTAAGACACGACTTATCGCCACTGGCAGCAGCCACTGGTAACAGGATTAGCAGAGCGAGGTA
TGTAGGCGGTGCTACAGAGTTCTTGAAGTGGTGGCCTAACTACGGCTACACTAGAAGGACAGTATTTGGT
ATCTGCGCTCTGCTGAAGCCAGTTACCTTCGGAAAAAGAGTTGGTAGCTCTTGATCCGGCAAACAAACCA
CCGCTGGTAGCGGTGGTTTTTTTGTTTGCAAGCAGCAGATTACGCGCAGAAAAAAAGGATCTCAAGAAGA
TCCTTTGATCTTTTCTACGGGGTCTGACGCTCAGTGGAACGAAAACTCACGTTAAGGGATTTTGGTCATG
AGATTATCAAAAAGGATCTTCACCTAGATCCTTTTAAATTAAAAATGAAGTTTTAAATCAATCTAAAGTA
TATATGAGTAAACTTGGTCTGACAGTTACCAATGCTTAATCAGTGAGGCACCTATCTCAGCGATCTGTCT
ATTTCGTTCATCCATAGTTGCCTGACTCCCCGTCGTGTAGATAACTACGATACGGGAGGGCTTACCATCT
GGCCCCAGTGCTGCAATGATACCGCGAGACCCACGCTCACCGGCTCCAGATTTATCAGCAATAAACCAGC
CAGCCGGAAGGGCCGAGCGCAGAAGTGGTCCTGCAACTTTATCCGCCTCCATCCAGTCTATTAATTGTTG
CCGGGAAGCTAGAGTAAGTAGTTCGCCAGTTAATAGTTTGCGCAACGTTGTTGCCATTGCTGCAGGCATC
GTGGTGTCACGCTCGTCGTTTGGTATGGCTTCATTCAGCTCCGGTTCCCAACGATCAAGGCGAG
